Addgene plasmid #109157: pIDS-LSD1fl
Purpose: Encodes human full-length LSD1 to be expressed in a baculovirus/insect cell expression system
Depositing lab: Monika Golas. Depositing organization: Aarhus University. Publication: Stepwise assembly of functional C-terminal REST/NRSF transcriptional repressor complexes as a drug target. Inui K, Zhao Z, Yuan J, Jayaprakash S, Le LTM, Drakulic S, Sander B, Golas MM. Protein Sci. 2017 May;26(5):997-1011. doi: 10.1002/pro.3142. Epub 2017 Mar 12. PubMed 28218430.
Backbone
  Vector backbone: pIDS
  Backbone manufacturer: Geneva Biotech
  Vector type: Insect Expression
Growth in bacteria
  Bacterial resistance: Spectinomycin, 50 μg/mL
  Growth temperature: 37°C
  Growth strain: Pir1
  Copy number: Unknown
Gene/Insert
  Gene/Insert name: human full-length LSD1, sequence-optimized for insect cells
  Species: H. sapiens (human)
  Insert size (bp): 2559
  Entrez Gene: KDM1A (a.k.a. AIMAH3, AOF2, BHC110, CPRF, KDM1, LSD1)
  Promoter: p10
  Cloning method: Unknown
  Sequencing primers: 5′ p10; 3′ HSV_rev
Terms and licenses: Academic/Nonprofit Terms; Industry Terms: Not Available to Industry
How to cite: pIDS-LSD1fl was a gift from Monika Golas (Addgene plasmid # 109157 ; http://n2t.net/addgene:109157 ; RRID:Addgene_109157)
