[The description below was written by a language model from this plasmid's Addgene catalogue record and pLannotate feature annotations shown in this document.]
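Description:
pIDS-LSD1fl is an insect-cell expression plasmid built on the pIDS backbone, a small vector of about 4.8 kb designed for baculovirus-based protein production. It replicates from the R6K γ origin, which functions only when the R6K initiator protein pi is supplied by the host, so it must be maintained in a pir-positive E. coli strain such as Pir1. Selection is by spectinomycin through the aadA aminoglycoside adenylyltransferase gene (SmR). The short tnpA, integrase and gentamicin acetyltransferase fragments annotated upstream of SmR appear to be non-functional remnants carried along with the resistance cassette rather than working genes.

The payload is full-length human LSD1 (KDM1A), an FAD-dependent histone H3 lysine demethylase, recoded for insect-cell codon usage. The roughly 2.56 kb open reading frame sits downstream of the baculovirus p10 promoter, a very late viral promoter giving strong expression in infected insect cells, and is followed by the HSV thymidine kinase polyadenylation signal. No affinity tag or reporter is annotated.

A single loxP site lies next to the origin. In this kind of vector, it allows Cre-mediated fusion of the plasmid to a loxP-bearing partner plasmid, so several expression cassettes can be combined before transfer into a baculovirus genome. The conditional origin helps select for such fusions in ordinary strains. The record gives expression of LSD1 in a baculovirus/insect cell system as the purpose, and the associated work concerns assembly of REST/NRSF transcriptional repressor complexes. The repository-sequenced and depositor sequences differ by only two nucleotides in length and give the same feature layout.
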