Features (pLannotate 1.2.2; 9 found; start..end, strand, type, name):
     16..125     +  promoter       p10 promoter: baculovirus promoter for expression in insect cells
    160..2715    +  CDS            KDM1A (sequence partly withheld): KDM1A_HUMAN - Also known as AOF2, KDM1, KIAA0601, LSD1. Experimental evidence at protein level: Swiss-Prot protein existence level 1. Histone demethylase that can demethylate both 'Lys-4' (H3K4me) and 'Lys-9' (H3K9me) of histone H3, thereby acting as a coactivator or a corepressor, depending on the context (PubMed:15620353, PubMed:15811342, PubMed:16140033, PubMed:16079794, PubMed:16079795, PubMed:16223729). Acts by oxidizing the substrate by FAD to generate the corresponding imine that is subsequently hydrolyzed (PubMed:15620353, PubMed:15811342, PubMed:16079794, PubMed:21300290). Acts as a c
   2813..2861    +  polyA_signal   HSV TK poly(A) signal: herpes simplex virus thymidine kinase polyadenylation signal (Cole and Stacy, 1985)
   3063..3096    -  protein_bind   loxP: Cre-mediated recombination occurs in the 8-bp core sequence (GCATACAT). Cre recombinase
   3098..3454    +  rep_origin     R6K γ ori: γ replication origin from E. coli plasmid R6K; requires the R6K initiator protein pi for replication
   3461..3574    +  CDS            tnpA (fragment): TN5P_ECOLX - Also known as tnp. Experimental evidence at protein level: Swiss-Prot protein existence level 1. Mediates transposition of transposon Tn5 by a 'cut and paste' mechanism. First, the monomeric transposase binds the 19 bp inverted DNA repeats flanking the transposon. Then, dimerization of the DNA- bound transposase creates a synaptic DNA complex. After nicking of the first DNA strand, excision of the transposon proceeds through a series of intermediates. The transposase then mediates the insertion of the transposon at a new site by strand transfer. The activity of the wild- type tran
   3688..3768    -  CDS            int (fragment): INT2_ECOLX - Protein inferred from homology: Swiss-Prot protein existence level 3. Putative integrase believed to be involved in the insertion of antibiotic resistance genes into plasmids and transposons. From Escherichia coli.
   3854..3910    +  CDS            GmR (fragment): gentamycin acetyltransferase; aacC1; confers resistance to gentamycin
   3917..4708    +  CDS            SmR: aminoglycoside adenylyltransferase (Murphy, 1985); aadA; confers resistance to spectinomycin and streptomycin
>Addgene plasmid #109157 | pIDS-LSD1fl | depositor full sequence | sequence record 205879 | Plasmid sequence partially verified by sequencing
CGATACTAGTATACGGACCTTTAATTCAACCCAACACAATATATTATAGTTAAATAAGAATTATTATCAA
ATCATTTGTATATTAATTAAAATACTATACTGTAAATTACATTTTATTTACAATCACTCGACGAAGACTT
GATCACCCGGGATCTCGAGATGTTGTCCGGAAAGAAGGCCGCCGCTGCCGCCGCCGCCGCTGCCGCTGCT
GCCACAGGTACCGAAGCTGGTCCTGGAACCGCCGGAGGTTCTGAAAACGGATCCGAAGTCGCTGCCCAAC
CCGCTGGTCTGTCAGGTCCCGCCGAAGTTGGACCTGGAGCTGTGGGCGAACGTACTCCAAGGAAAAAGGA
ACCCCCTCGTGCCTCCCCTCCCGGTGGACTGGCTGAGCCACCTGGATCCGCCGGACCTCAGGCTGGTCCC
ACAGTCGTGCCCGGTTCCGCTACACCCATGGAGACAGGTATCGCTGAAACCCCTGAAGGTCGTCGTACCT
CACGTCGTAAGCGTGCCAAGGTGGAATACAGAGAAATGGATGAGAGTCTGGCTAACTTGTCAGAGGATGA
GTACTACTCTGAAGAGGAACGCAACGCTAAGGCCGAGAAGGAGAAAAAGTTGCCTCCCCCTCCACCACAG
GCTCCTCCAGAGGAGGAAAACGAATCAGAACCCGAAGAG
[1998 nt withheld, positions 670-2667]
CCACGCCAAGCCACTCCAGGTGTCCCCGCCCAGCAAAGCCCTTCAATGTAAGCTAGCAGCTGATGCATAG
CATGCGGTACCGGGAGATGGGGGAGGCTAACTGAAACACGGAAGGAGACAATACCGGAAGGAACCCGCGC
TATGACGGCAATAAAAAGACAGAATAAAACGCACGGGTGTTGGGTCGTTTGTTCATAAACGCGGGGTTCG
GTCCCAGGGCTGGCACTCTGTCGATACCCCACCGAGACCCCATTGGGACCAATACGCCCGCGTTTCTTCC
TTTTCCCCACCCCAACCCCCAAGTTCGGGTGAAGGCCCAGGGCTCGCAGCCAACGTCGGGGCGGCAAGCC
CTGCCATAGCCACTACGGGTACGTTTAAACCCATGTGCCTGGCAGATAACTTCGTATAATGTATGCTATA
CGAAGTTATGGTACGTACTAAGCTCTCATGTTTCACGTACTAAGCTCTCATGTTTAACGTACTAAGCTCT
CATGTTTAACGAACTAAACCCTCATGGCTAACGTACTAAGCTCTCATGGCTAACGTACTAAGCTCTCATG
TTTCACGTACTAAGCTCTCATGTTTGAACAATAAAATTAATATAAATCAGCAACTTAAATAGCCTCTAAG
GTTTTAAGTTTTATAAGAAAAAAAAGAATATATAAGGCTTTTAAAGCTTTTAAGGTTTAACGGTTGTGGA
CAACAAGCCAGGGATGTAACGCACTGAGAAGCCCTTAGAGCCTCTCAAAGCAATTTTGAGTGACACAGGA
ACACTTAACGGCTGACATAATTCAGCTTCACGCTGCCGCAAGCACTCAGGGCGCAAGGGCTGCTAAAGGA
AGCGGAACACGTAGAAAGCCAGTCCGCAGAAACGGTGCTGACCCCGGATGAATGTCAGCTGGGAGGCAGA
ATAAATGATCATATCGTCAATTATTACCTCCACGGGGAGAGCCTGAGCAAACTGGCCTCAGGCATTTGAG
AAGCACACGGTCACACTGCTTCCGGTAGTCAATAAACCGGTAAGTAGCGTATGCGCTCACGCAACTGGTC
CAGAACCTTGACCGAACGCAGCGGTGGTAACGGCGCAGTGGCGGTTTTCATGGCTTGTTATGACTGTTTT
TTTGGGGTACAGTCTATGCCTCGGGCATCCAAGCAGCAAGCGCGTTACGCCGTGGGTCGATGTTTGATGT
TATGGAGCAGCAACGATGTTACGCAGCAGGGCAGTCGCCCTAAAACAAAGTTAAACATCATGAGGGAAGC
GGTGATCGCCGAAGTATCGACTCAACTATCAGAGGTAGTTGGCGTCATCGAGCGCCATCTCGAACCGACG
TTGCTGGCCGTACATTTGTACGGCTCCGCAGTGGATGGCGGCCTGAAGCCACACAGTGATATTGATTTGC
TGGTTACGGTGACCGTAAGGCTTGATGAAACAACGCGGCGAGCTTTGATCAACGACCTTTTGGAAACTTC
GGCTTCCCCTGGAGAGAGCGAGATTCTCCGCGCTGTAGAAGTCACCATTGTTGTGCACGACGACATCATT
CCGTGGCGTTATCCAGCTAAGCGCGAACTGCAATTTGGAGAATGGCAGCGCAATGACATTCTTGCAGGTA
TCTTCGAGCCAGCCACGATCGACATTGATCTGGCTATCTTGCTGACAAAAGCAAGAGAACATAGCGTTGC
CTTGGTAGGTCCAGCGGCGGAGGAACTCTTTGATCCGGTTCCTGAACAGGATCTATTTGAGGCGCTAAAT
GAAACCTTAACGCTATGGAACTCGCCGCCCGACTGGGCTGGCGATGAGCGAAATGTAGTGCTTACGTTGT
CCCGCATTTGGTACAGCGCAGTAACCGGCAAAATCGCGCCGAAGGATGTCGCTGCCGACTGGGCAATGGA
GCGCCTGCCGGCCCAGTATCAGCCCGTCATACTTGAAGCTAGACAGGCTTATCTTGGACAAGAAGAAGAT
CGCTTGGCCTCGCGCGCAGATCAGTTGGAAGAATTTGTCCACTACGTGAAAGGCGAGATCACCAAGGTAG
TCGGCAAATAATGTCTAACAATTCGTTCAAGCCGACGGATCTATGTCGGGTGCGGAGAAAGAGGTAATGA
AATGGCACCTAGGTAT
