Features (pLannotate 1.2.2; 9 found; start..end, strand, type, name):
     16..125     +  promoter       p10 promoter: baculovirus promoter for expression in insect cells
    160..2715    +  CDS            KDM1A (sequence partly withheld): KDM1A_HUMAN - Also known as AOF2, KDM1, KIAA0601, LSD1. Experimental evidence at protein level: Swiss-Prot protein existence level 1. Histone demethylase that can demethylate both 'Lys-4' (H3K4me) and 'Lys-9' (H3K9me) of histone H3, thereby acting as a coactivator or a corepressor, depending on the context (PubMed:15620353, PubMed:15811342, PubMed:16140033, PubMed:16079794, PubMed:16079795, PubMed:16223729). Acts by oxidizing the substrate by FAD to generate the corresponding imine that is subsequently hydrolyzed (PubMed:15620353, PubMed:15811342, PubMed:16079794, PubMed:21300290). Acts as a c
   2813..2861    +  polyA_signal   HSV TK poly(A) signal: herpes simplex virus thymidine kinase polyadenylation signal (Cole and Stacy, 1985)
   3063..3096    -  protein_bind   loxP: Cre-mediated recombination occurs in the 8-bp core sequence (GCATACAT). Cre recombinase
   3098..3454    +  rep_origin     R6K γ ori: γ replication origin from E. coli plasmid R6K; requires the R6K initiator protein pi for replication
   3463..3576    +  CDS            tnpA (fragment): TN5P_ECOLX - Also known as tnp. Experimental evidence at protein level: Swiss-Prot protein existence level 1. Mediates transposition of transposon Tn5 by a 'cut and paste' mechanism. First, the monomeric transposase binds the 19 bp inverted DNA repeats flanking the transposon. Then, dimerization of the DNA- bound transposase creates a synaptic DNA complex. After nicking of the first DNA strand, excision of the transposon proceeds through a series of intermediates. The transposase then mediates the insertion of the transposon at a new site by strand transfer. The activity of the wild- type tran
   3690..3770    -  CDS            int (fragment): INT2_ECOLX - Protein inferred from homology: Swiss-Prot protein existence level 3. Putative integrase believed to be involved in the insertion of antibiotic resistance genes into plasmids and transposons. From Escherichia coli.
   3856..3912    +  CDS            GmR (fragment): gentamycin acetyltransferase; aacC1; confers resistance to gentamycin
   3919..4710    +  CDS            SmR: aminoglycoside adenylyltransferase (Murphy, 1985); aadA; confers resistance to spectinomycin and streptomycin
>Addgene plasmid #109157 | pIDS-LSD1fl | addgene full sequence | sequence record 233815 | Addgene NGS Result
CGATACTAGTATACGGACCTTTAATTCAACCCAACACAATATATTATAGTTAAATAAGAATTATTATCAA
ATCATTTGTATATTAATTAAAATACTATACTGTAAATTACATTTTATTTACAATCACTCGACGAAGACTT
GATCACCCGGGATCTCGAGATGTTGTCCGGAAAGAAGGCCGCCGCTGCCGCCGCCGCCGCTGCCGCTGCT
GCCACAGGTACCGAAGCTGGTCCTGGAACCGCCGGAGGTTCTGAAAACGGATCCGAAGTCGCTGCCCAAC
CCGCTGGTCTGTCAGGTCCCGCCGAAGTTGGACCTGGAGCTGTGGGCGAACGTACTCCAAGGAAAAAGGA
ACCCCCTCGTGCCTCCCCTCCCGGTGGACTGGCTGAGCCACCTGGATCCGCCGGACCTCAGGCTGGTCCC
ACAGTCGTGCCCGGTTCCGCTACACCCATGGAGACAGGTATCGCTGAAACCCCTGAAGGTCGTCGTACCT
CACGTCGTAAGCGTGCCAAGGTGGAATACAGAGAAATGGATGAGAGTCTGGCTAACTTGTCAGAGGATGA
GTACTACTCTGAAGAGGAACGCAACGCTAAGGCCGAGAAGGAGAAAAAGTTGCCTCCCCCTCCACCACAG
GCTCCTCCAGAGGAGGAAAACGAATCAGAACCCGAAGAG
[1998 nt withheld, positions 670-2667]
CCACGCCAAGCCACTCCAGGTGTCCCCGCCCAGCAAAGCCCTTCAATGTAAGCTAGCAGCTGATGCATAG
CATGCGGTACCGGGAGATGGGGGAGGCTAACTGAAACACGGAAGGAGACAATACCGGAAGGAACCCGCGC
TATGACGGCAATAAAAAGACAGAATAAAACGCACGGGTGTTGGGTCGTTTGTTCATAAACGCGGGGTTCG
GTCCCAGGGCTGGCACTCTGTCGATACCCCACCGAGACCCCATTGGGACCAATACGCCCGCGTTTCTTCC
TTTTCCCCACCCCAACCCCCAAGTTCGGGTGAAGGCCCAGGGCTCGCAGCCAACGTCGGGGCGGCAAGCC
CTGCCATAGCCACTACGGGTACGTTTAAACCCATGTGCCTGGCAGATAACTTCGTATAATGTATGCTATA
CGAAGTTATGGTACGTACTAAGCTCTCATGTTTCACGTACTAAGCTCTCATGTTTAACGTACTAAGCTCT
CATGTTTAACGAACTAAACCCTCATGGCTAACGTACTAAGCTCTCATGGCTAACGTACTAAGCTCTCATG
TTTCACGTACTAAGCTCTCATGTTTGAACAATAAAATTAATATAAATCAGCAACTTAAATAGCCTCTAAG
GTTTTAAGTTTTATAAGAAAAAAAAGAATATATAAGGCTTTTAAAGCTTTTAAGGTTTAACGGTTGTGGA
CAACAAGCCAGGGATGTAACGCACTGAGAAGCCCTTAGAGCCTCTCAAAGCAATTTTGAGTGACACAGGA
ACACTTAACGGCTGACATGGGAATTAGCTTCACGCTGCCGCAAGCACTCAGGGCGCAAGGGCTGCTAAAG
GAAGCGGAACACGTAGAAAGCCAGTCCGCAGAAACGGTGCTGACCCCGGATGAATGTCAGCTGGGAGGCA
GAATAAATGATCATATCGTCAATTATTACCTCCACGGGGAGAGCCTGAGCAAACTGGCCTCAGGCATTTG
AGAAGCACACGGTCACACTGCTTCCGGTAGTCAATAAACCGGTAAGTAGCGTATGCGCTCACGCAACTGG
TCCAGAACCTTGACCGAACGCAGCGGTGGTAACGGCGCAGTGGCGGTTTTCATGGCTTGTTATGACTGTT
TTTTTGGGGTACAGTCTATGCCTCGGGCATCCAAGCAGCAAGCGCGTTACGCCGTGGGTCGATGTTTGAT
GTTATGGAGCAGCAACGATGTTACGCAGCAGGGCAGTCGCCCTAAAACAAAGTTAAACATCATGAGGGAA
GCGGTGATCGCCGAAGTATCGACTCAACTATCAGAGGTAGTTGGCGTCATCGAGCGCCATCTCGAACCGA
CGTTGCTGGCCGTACATTTGTACGGCTCCGCAGTGGATGGCGGCCTGAAGCCACACAGTGATATTGATTT
GCTGGTTACGGTGACCGTAAGGCTTGATGAAACAACGCGGCGAGCTTTGATCAACGACCTTTTGGAAACT
TCGGCTTCCCCTGGAGAGAGCGAGATTCTCCGCGCTGTAGAAGTCACCATTGTTGTGCACGACGACATCA
TTCCGTGGCGTTATCCAGCTAAGCGCGAACTGCAATTTGGAGAATGGCAGCGCAATGACATTCTTGCAGG
TATCTTCGAGCCAGCCACGATCGACATTGATCTGGCTATCTTGCTGACAAAAGCAAGAGAACATAGCGTT
GCCTTGGTAGGTCCAGCGGCGGAGGAACTCTTTGATCCGGTTCCTGAACAGGATCTATTTGAGGCGCTAA
ATGAAACCTTAACGCTATGGAACTCGCCGCCCGACTGGGCTGGCGATGAGCGAAATGTAGTGCTTACGTT
GTCCCGCATTTGGTACAGCGCAGTAACCGGCAAAATCGCGCCGAAGGATGTCGCTGCCGACTGGGCAATG
GAGCGCCTGCCGGCCCAGTATCAGCCCGTCATACTTGAAGCTAGACAGGCTTATCTTGGACAAGAAGAAG
ATCGCTTGGCCTCGCGCGCAGATCAGTTGGAAGAATTTGTCCACTACGTGAAAGGCGAGATCACCAAGGT
AGTCGGCAAATAATGTCTAACAATTCGTTCAAGCCGACGGATCTATGTCGGGTGCGGAGAAAGAGGTAAT
GAAATGGCACCTAGGTAT
